Addgene plasmid #232434: pU6_rd6_nsgRNA(PP7)
Purpose: nsgRNA for PE3b correction of the rd6 mutation, contains a PP7 in the scaffold tetraloop
Depositing lab: Gil Westmeyer. Publication: Engineered nucleocytosolic vehicles for loading of programmable editors. Geilenkeuser J, Armbrust N, Steinmassl E, Du SW, Schmidt S, Binder EMH, Li Y, Warsing NW, Wendel SV, von der Linde F, Schiele EM, Niu X, Stroppel L, Berezin O, Santl TH, Orschmann T, Nelson K, Gruber C, Palczewska G, Menezes CR, Risaliti E, Engfer ZJ, Koleci N, Schmidts A, Geerlof A, Palczewski K, Westmeyer GG, Truong DJ. Cell. 2025 May 15;188(10):2637-2655.e31. doi: 10.1016/j.cell.2025.03.015. Epub 2025 Apr 9. PubMed 40209705.
Backbone
  Vector backbone: phU6
  Vector type: CRISPR
Growth in bacteria
  Bacterial resistance: Ampicillin, 100 μg/mL
  Growth temperature: 37°C
  Growth strain: NEB Stable
  Copy number: Unknown
Gene/Insert
  Gene/Insert name: PP7-tagged nicking gRNA (PE3b) for rd6 correction driven by human U6 promoter
  gRNA/shRNA sequence: g+CACCAGACCAGTAAGTCCCA
  Species: Synthetic; Multiple
  Promoter: U6
  Cloning method: Other
  Sequencing primers: 5′ GAGGGCCTATTTCCCATGATT
Terms and licenses: Academic/Nonprofit Terms; Industry Terms: Not Available to Industry
Depositor comments: HELMHOLTZ MUNICH has filed a patent (PCT/EP2025/053730) disclosing the capabilities of Material, and retains ownership rights to pU6_rd6_nsgRNA(PP7) Material. Recipient agrees not to file for any intellectual property protection for Material. Please note that any use of the Material or the HELMHOLTZ MUNICH Information for any commercial purpose - or by, on behalf of or in collaboration with any for-profit entity - requires a license from HELMHOLTZ MUNICH. To obtain such a license, please contact HELMHOLTZ MUNICH by directing your request to:
How to cite: pU6_rd6_nsgRNA(PP7) was a gift from Gil Westmeyer (Addgene plasmid # 232434 ; http://n2t.net/addgene:232434 ; RRID:Addgene_232434)
