[The description below was written by a language model from this plasmid's Addgene catalogue record and pLannotate feature annotations shown in this document.]
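Description:
pU6_rd6_nsgRNA(PP7) is a small (about 3.3 kb) CRISPR guide RNA expression plasmid built on the phU6 backbone, which the feature table shows to be a pBluescript/pUC-type cloning vector. It is propagated in E. coli through a high-copy ColE1/pUC origin and selected with ampicillin via the β-lactamase gene and its native promoter. Leftover cloning-vector elements surround the insert: an f1 phage origin, fragments of lacZα and lacI, the lac promoter/operator with its CAP site, flanking T3 and T7 promoters, and multiple-cloning-site remnants. An FRT site is also annotated upstream of the expression cassette, though the record gives no role for it. There is no mammalian selection marker or reporter, so the plasmid is suited to transient delivery into mammalian cells.

The payload is a single RNA polymerase III transcription unit in which the human U6 promoter drives a nicking sgRNA (nsgRNA) for Streptococcus pyogenes Cas9-based prime editors. The spacer targets the rd6 locus, and an extra 5′ G is added to support U6 initiation. The scaffold carries a PP7 aptamer hairpin inserted in the tetraloop, which is probably why the annotation software recognises only a fragment of the standard gRNA scaffold. In the PE3b strategy, the nicking guide directs a second nick on the non-edited strand only after the pegRNA-specified edit has been installed, biasing repair toward the edit while limiting indels. The PP7 hairpin is bound by the PP7 coat protein, which allows the guide to be recruited to fusion proteins. In line with the associated work on engineered vehicles for loading programmable editors, the tag presumably serves to package the guide into such particles. The plasmid is meant to be used together with a prime editor and a matching pegRNA, which are supplied separately, to correct the rd6 mutation.
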