Features (pLannotate 1.2.2; 16 found; start..end, strand, type, name):
      6..23      +  misc_feature   MCS (fragment): pUC18/19 multiple cloning site
     48..288     +  promoter       U6 promoter: RNA polymerase III promoter for human U6 snRNA
    351..408     +  misc_RNA       gRNA scaffold (fragment): guide RNA scaffold for the Streptococcus pyogenes CRISPR/Cas9 system
    416..433     -  misc_feature   MCS (fragment): pBluescript multiple cloning site
    443..461     -  promoter       T7 promoter: promoter for bacteriophage T7 RNA polymerase
    469..624     +  CDS            lacZα (fragment): LacZα fragment of β-galactosidase; lacZ fragment
    629..1084    +  rep_origin     f1 ori (sequence partly withheld): f1 bacteriophage origin of replication; arrow indicates direction of (+) strand synthesis
   1110..1214    +  promoter       AmpR promoter: bla
   1215..2075    +  CDS            AmpR: β-lactamase; bla; confers resistance to ampicillin, carbenicillin, and related antibiotics
   2246..2834    +  rep_origin     ori: high-copy-number ColE1/pMB1/pBR322/pUC origin of replication
   3017..3109    +  CDS            lacI (fragment): lac repressor; lacI; The lac repressor binds to the lac operator to inhibit transcription in E. coli. This inhibition can be relieved by adding lactose or isopropyl-β-D-thiogalactopyranoside (IPTG).
   3122..3143    +  protein_bind   CAP binding site: CAP binding activates transcription in the presence of cAMP. E. coli catabolite activator protein
   3158..3188    +  promoter       lac promoter: promoter for the E. coli lac operon
   3196..3212    +  protein_bind   lac operator: The lac repressor binds to the lac operator to inhibit transcription in E. coli. This inhibition can be relieved by adding lactose or isopropyl-β-D-thiogalactopyranoside (IPTG). lac repressor encoded by lacI
   3257..3275    +  promoter       T3 promoter: promoter for bacteriophage T3 RNA polymerase
   3299..3346    +  protein_bind   FRT: FLP-mediated recombination occurs in the 8-bp core sequence TCTAGAAA (Turan and Bode, 2011). FLP recombinase from the Saccharomyces cerevisiae 2μ plasmid
>Addgene plasmid #232434 | pU6_rd6_nsgRNA(PP7) | addgene full sequence | sequence record 462774 | Addgene NGS Result
ATAAAACCTGCAGGCATGCAAGCGATCGCGGGGCCGCCCCCTTCACCGAGGGCCTATTTCCCATGATTCC
TTCATATTTGCATATACGATACAAGGCTGTTAGAGAGATAATTGGAATTAATTTGACTGTAAACACAAAG
ATATTAGTACAAAATACGTGACGTAGAAAGTAATAATTTCTTGGGTAGTTTGCAGTTTTAAAATTATGTT
TTAAAATGGACTATCATATGCTTACCGTAACTTGAAAGTATTTCGATTTCTTGGCTTTATATATCTTGTG
GAAAGGACGAAACACCGCACCAGACCAGTAAGTCCCAGTTTCAGAGCCACCAGAAGATATGGCTTCGGTG
GCAAGTTGAAATAAGGCTAGTCCGTTATCAACTTGAAAAAGTGGCACCGAGTCGGTGCTTTTTTTACTAG
TTCTAGAGCGGCCCCAATTCGCCCTATAGTGAGTCGTATTACGCGCGCTCACTGGCCGTCGTTTTACAAC
GTCGTGACTGGGAAAACCCTGGCGTTACCCAACTTAATCGCCTTGCAGCACATCCCCCTTTCGCCAGCTG
GCGTAATAGCGAAGAGGCCCGCACCGATCGCCCTTCCCAACAGTTGCGCAGCCTGAATGGCGAATGGG
[59 nt withheld, positions 629-687]
ACC
[62 nt withheld, positions 691-752]
C
[91 nt withheld, positions 754-844]
A
[49 nt withheld, positions 846-894]
CCTTTGACGTTGGAGTCCACGTTCTTT
[37 nt withheld, positions 922-958]
ACCCTATCTCGGTCTATTCTTTTGATTTATAAGGGATTTTGCCGATTTCGGCCTATTGGTTAAAAAATGA
GCTGATTTAACAAAAATTTAACGCGAATTTTAACAAAATATTAACGCTTACAATTTAGGTGGCACTTTTC
GGGGAAATGTGCGCGGAACCCCTATTTGTTTATTTTTCTAAATACATTCAAATATGTATCCGCTCATGAG
ACAATAACCCTGATAAATGCTTCAATAATATTGAAAAAGGAAGAGTATGAGTATTCAACATTTCCGTGTC
GCCCTTATTCCCTTTTTTGCGGCATTTTGCCTTCCTGTTTTTGCTCACCCAGAAACGCTGGTGAAAGTAA
AAGATGCTGAAGATCAGTTGGGTGCACGAGTGGGTTACATCGAACTGGATCTCAACAGCGGTAAGATCCT
TGAGAGTTTTCGCCCCGAAGAACGTTTTCCAATGATGAGCACTTTTAAAGTTCTGCTATGTGGCGCGGTA
TTATCCCGTATTGACGCCGGGCAAGAGCAACTCGGTCGCCGCATACACTATTCTCAGAATGACTTGGTTG
AGTACTCACCAGTCACAGAAAAGCATCTTACGGATGGCATGACAGTAAGAGAATTATGCAGTGCTGCCAT
AACCATGAGTGATAACACTGCGGCCAACTTACTTCTGACAACGATCGGAGGACCGAAGGAGCTAACCGCT
TTTTTGCACAACATGGGGGATCATGTAACTCGCCTTGATCGTTGGGAACCGGAGCTGAATGAAGCCATAC
CAAACGACGAGCGTGACACCACGATGCCTGTAGCAATGGCAACAACGTTGCGCAAACTATTAACTGGCGA
ACTACTTACTCTAGCTTCCCGGCAACAATTAATAGACTGGATGGAGGCGGATAAAGTTGCAGGACCACTT
CTGCGCTCGGCCCTTCCGGCTGGCTGGTTTATTGCTGATAAATCTGGAGCCGGTGAGCGTGGGTCTCGCG
GTATCATTGCAGCACTGGGGCCAGATGGTAAGCCCTCCCGTATCGTAGTTATCTACACGACGGGGAGTCA
GGCAACTATGGATGAACGAAATAGACAGATCGCTGAGATAGGTGCCTCACTGATTAAGCATTGGTAACTG
TCAGACCAAGTTTACTCATATATACTTTAGATTGATTTAAAACTTCATTTTTAATTTAAAAGGATCTAGG
TGAAGATCCTTTTTGATAATCTCATGACCAAAATCCCTTAACGTGAGTTTTCGTTCCACTGAGCGTCAGA
CCCCGTAGAAAAGATCAAAGGATCTTCTTGAGATCCTTTTTTTCTGCGCGTAATCTGCTGCTTGCAAACA
AAAAAACCACCGCTACCAGCGGTGGTTTGTTTGCCGGATCAAGAGCTACCAACTCTTTTTCCGAAGGTAA
CTGGCTTCAGCAGAGCGCAGATACCAAATACTGTTCTTCTAGTGTAGCCGTAGTTAGGCCACCACTTCAA
GAACTCTGTAGCACCGCCTACATACCTCGCTCTGCTAATCCTGTTACCAGTGGCTGCTGCCAGTGGCGAT
AAGTCGTGTCTTACCGGGTTGGACTCAAGACGATAGTTACCGGATAAGGCGCAGCGGTCGGGCTGAACGG
GGGGTTCGTGCACACAGCCCAGCTTGGAGCGAACGACCTACACCGAACTGAGATACCTACAGCGTGAGCT
ATGAGAAAGCGCCACGCTTCCCGAAGGGAGAAAGGCGGACAGGTATCCGGTAAGCGGCAGGGTCGGAACA
GGAGAGCGCACGAGGGAGCTTCCAGGGGGAAACGCCTGGTATCTTTATAGTCCTGTCGGGTTTCGCCACC
TCTGACTTGAGCGTCGATTTTTGTGATGCTCGTCAGGGGGGCGGAGCCTATGGAAAAACGCCAGCAACGC
GGCCTTTTTACGGTTCCTGGCCTTTTGCTGGCCTTTTGCTCACATGTTCTTTCCTGCGTTATCCCCTGAT
TCTGTGGATAACCGTATTACCGCCTTTGAGTGAGCTGATACCGCTCGCCGCAGCCGAACGACCGAGCGCA
GCGAGTCAGTGAGCGAGGAAGCGGAAGAGCGCCCAATACGCAAACCGCCTCTCCCCGCGCGTTGGCCGAT
TCATTAATGCAGCTGGCACGACAGGTTTCCCGACTGGAAAGCGGGCAGTGAGCGCAACGCAATTAATGTG
AGTTAGCTCACTCATTAGGCACCCCAGGCTTTACACTTTATGCTCCCGGCTCGTATGTTGTGTGGAATTG
TGAGCGGATAACAATTTCACACAGGAAACAGCTATGACCATGATTACGCCAAGCGCGCAATTAACCCTCA
CTAAAGGGAACAAAAGCTGGAAACATGCATGAAGTTCCTATTCCGAAGTTCCTATTCTCTAGAAAGTATA
GGAACTTC
